>Addgene plasmid #171044 | pRF TpC RE5 | addgene full sequence | sequence record 337236 | Addgene NGS Result
CTGTCCCCCATGGAAGACGCCAAAAACATAAAGAAAGGCCCGGCGCCATTCTATCCGCTGGAAGATGGAA
CCGCTGGAGAGCAACTGCATAAGGCTATGAAGAGATACGCCCTGGTTCCTGGAACAATTGCTTTTACAGA
TGCACATATCGAGGTGGACATCACTTACGCTGAGTACTTCGAAATGTCCGTTCGGTTGGCAGAAGCTATG
AAACGATATGGGCTGAATACAAATCACAGAATCGTCGTATGCAGTGAAAACTCTCTTCAATTCTTTATGC
CGGTGTTGGGCGCGTTATTTATCGGAGTTGCAGTTGCGCCCGCGAACGACATTTATAATGAACGTGAATT
GCTCAACAGTATGGGCATTTCGCAGCCTACCGTGGTGTTCGTTTCCAAAAAGGGGTTGCAAAAAATTTTG
AACGTGCAAAAAAAGCTCCCAATCATCCAAAAAATTATTATCATGGATTCTAAAACGGATTACCAGGGAT
TTCAGTCGATGTACACGTTCGTCACATCTCATCTACCTCCCGGTTTTAATGAATACGATTTTGTGCCAGA
GTCCTTCGATAGGGACAAGACAATTGCACTGATCATGAACTCCTCTGGATCTACTGGTCTGCCTAAAGGT
GTCGCTCTGCCTCATAGAACTGCCTGCGTGAGATTCTCGCATGCCAGAGATCCTATTTTTGGCAATCAAA
TCATTCCGGATACTGCGATTTTAAGTGTTGTTCCATTCCATCACGGTTTTGGAATGTTTACTACACTCGG
ATATTTGATATGTGGATTTCGAGTCGTCTTAATGTATAGATTTGAAGAAGAGCTGTTTCTGAGGAGCCTT
CAGGATTACAAGATTCAAAGTGCGCTGCTGGTGCCAACCCTATTCTCCTTCTTCGCCAAAAGCACTCTGA
TTGACAAATACGATTTATCTAATTTACACGAAATTGCTTCTGGTGGCGCTCCCCTCTCTAAGGAAGTCGG
GGAAGCGGTTGCCAAGAGGTTCCATCTGCCAGGTATCAGGCAAGGATATGGGCTCACTGAGACTACATCA
GCTATTCTGATTACACCCGAGGGGGATGATAAACCGGGCGCGGTCGGTAAAGTTGTTCCATTTTTTGAAG
CGAAGGTTGTGGATCTGGATACCGGGAAAACGCTGGGCGTTAATCAAAGAGGCGAACTGTGTGTGAGAGG
TCCTATGATTATGTCCGGTTATGTAAACAATCCGGAAGCGACCAACGCCTTGATTGACAAGGATGGATGG
CTACATTCTGGAGACATAGCTTACTGGGACGAAGACGAACACTTCTTCATCGTTGACCGCCTGAAGTCTC
TGATTAAGTACAAAGGCTATCAGGTGGCTCCCGCTGAATTGGAATCCATCTTGCTCCAACACCCCAACAT
CTTCGACGCAGGTGTCGCAGGTCTTCCCGACGATGACGCCGGTGAACTTCCCGCCGCCGTTGTTGTTTTG
GAGCACGGAAAGACGATGACGGAAAAAGAGATCGTGGATTACGTCGCCAGTCAAGTAACAACCGCGAAAA
AGTTGCGCGGAGGAGTTGTGTTTGTGGACGAAGTACCGAAAGGTCTTACCGGAAAACTCGACGCAAGAAA
AATCAGAGAGATCCTCATAAAGGCCAAGAAGGGCGGAAAGATCGCCGTGTAATTCTAGAGTCGGGGCGGC
CGGCCGCTTCGAGCAGACATGATAAGATACATTGATGAGTTTGGACAAACCACAACTAGAATGCAGTGAA
AAAAATGCTTTATTTGTGAAATTTGTGATGCTATTGCTTTATTTGTAACCATTATAAGCTGCAATAAACA
AGTTAACAACAACAATTGCATTCATTTTATGTTTCAGGTTCAGGGGGAGGTGTGGGAGGTTTTTTAAAGC
AAGTAAAACCTCTACAAATGTGGTAAAATCGATAAGGATCTGAACGATGGAGCGGAGAATGGGCGGAACT
GGGCGGAGTTAGGGGCGGGACTATGGTTGCTGACTAATTGAGATGCATGCTTTGCATACTTCTGCCTGCT
GGGGAGCCTGGGGACTTTCCACACCTGGTTGCTGACTAATTGAGATGCATGCTTTGCATACTTCTGCCTG
CTGGGGAGCCTGGGGACTTTCCACACCCTAACTGACACACATTCCACAGCGGATCCGTCGACCGATGCCC
TTGAGAGCCTTCAACCCAGTCAGCTCCTTCCGGTGGGCGCGGGGCATGACTATCGTCGCCGCACTTATGA
CTGTCTTCTTTATCATGCAACTCGTAGGACAGGTGCCGGCAGCGCTCTTCCGCTTCCTCGCTCACTGACT
CGCTGCGCTCGGTCGTTCGGCTGCGGCGAGCGGTATCAGCTCACTCAAAGGCGGTAATACGGTTATCCAC
AGAATCAGGGGATAACGCAGGAAAGAACATGTGAGCAAAAGGCCAGCAAAAGGCCAGGAACCGTAAAAAG
GCCGCGTTGCTGGCGTTTTTCCATAGGCTCCGCCCCCCTGACGAGCATCACAAAAATCGACGCTCAAGTC
AGAGGTGGCGAAACCCGACAGGACTATAAAGATACCAGGCGTTTCCCCCTGGAAGCTCCCTCGTGCGCTC
TCCTGTTCCGACCCTGCCGCTTACCGGATACCTGTCCGCCTTTCTCCCTTCGGGAAGCGTGGCGCTTTCT
CATAGCTCACGCTGTAGGTATCTCAGTTCGGTGTAGGTCGTTCGCTCCAAGCTGGGCTGTGTGCACGAAC
CCCCCGTTCAGCCCGACCGCTGCGCCTTATCCGGTAACTATCGTCTTGAGTCCAACCCGGTAAGACACGA
CTTATCGCCACTGGCAGCAGCCACTGGTAACAGGATTAGCAGAGCGAGGTATGTAGGCGGTGCTACAGAG
TTCTTGAAGTGGTGGCCTAACTACGGCTACACTAGAAGAACAGTATTTGGTATCTGCGCTCTGCTGAAGC
CAGTTACCTTCGGAAAAAGAGTTGGTAGCTCTTGATCCGGCAAACAAACCACCGCTGGTAGCGGTGGTTT
TTTTGTTTGCAAGCAGCAGATTACGCGCAGAAAAAAAGGATCTCAAGAAGATCCTTTGATCTTTTCTACG
GGGTCTGACGCTCAGTGGAACGAAAACTCACGTTAAGGGATTTTGGTCATGAGATTATCAAAAAGGATCT
TCACCTAGATCCTTTTAAATTAAAAATGAAGTTTTAAATCAATCTAAAGTATATATGAGTAAACTTGGTC
TGACAGTTACCAATGCTTAATCAGTGAGGCACCTATCTCAGCGATCTGTCTATTTCGTTCATCCATAGTT
GCCTGACTCCCCGTCGTGTAGATAACTACGATACGGGAGGGCTTACCATCTGGCCCCAGTGCTGCAATGA
TACCGCGAGACCCACGCTCACCGGCTCCAGATTTATCAGCAATAAACCAGCCAGCCGGAAGGGCCGAGCG
CAGAAGTGGTCCTGCAACTTTATCCGCCTCCATCCAGTCTATTAATTGTTGCCGGGAAGCTAGAGTAAGT
AGTTCGCCAGTTAATAGTTTGCGCAACGTTGTTGCCATTGCTACAGGCATCGTGGTGTCACGCTCGTCGT
TTGGTATGGCTTCATTCAGCTCCGGTTCCCAACGATCAAGGCGAGTTACATGATCCCCCATGTTGTGCAA
AAAAGCGGTTAGCTCCTTCGGTCCTCCGATCGTTGTCAGAAGTAAGTTGGCCGCAGTGTTATCACTCATG
GTTATGGCAGCACTGCATAATTCTCTTACTGTCATGCCATCCGTAAGATGCTTTTCTGTGACTGGTGAGT
ACTCAACCAAGTCATTCTGAGAATAGTGTATGCGGCGACCGAGTTGCTCTTGCCCGGCGTCAATACGGGA
TAATACCGCGCCACATAGCAGAACTTTAAAAGTGCTCATCATTGGAAAACGTTCTTCGGGGCGAAAACTC
TCAAGGATCTTACCGCTGTTGAGATCCAGTTCGATGTAACCCACTCGTGCACCCAACTGATCTTCAGCAT
CTTTTACTTTCACCAGCGTTTCTGGGTGAGCAAAAACAGGAAGGCAAAATGCCGCAAAAAAGGGAATAAG
GGCGACACGGAAATGTTGAATACTCATACTCTTCCTTTTTCAATATTATTGAAGCATTTATCAGGGTTAT
TGTCTCATGAGCGGATACATATTTGAATGTATTTAGAAAAATAAACAAATAGGGGTTCCGCGCACATTTC
CCCGAAAAGTGCCACCTG
[124 nt withheld, positions 4219-4342]
C
[91 nt withheld, positions 4344-4434]
A
[49 nt withheld, positions 4436-4484]
CCTTTGACGTTGGAGTCCACGTTCTTT
[37 nt withheld, positions 4512-4548]
ACCCTATCTCGGTCTATTCTTTTGATTTATAAGGGATTTTGCCGATTTCGGCCTATTGGTTAAAAAATGA
GCTGATTTAACAAAAATTTAACGCGAATTTTAACAAAATATTAACGCTTACAATTTGCCATTCGCCATTC
AGGCTGCGCAACTGTTGGGAAGGGCGATCGGTGCGGGCCTCTTCGCTATTACGCCAGCCCAAGCTACCAT
GATAAGTAAGTAATATTAAGGTACGGGAGGTACTTGGAGCGGCCGCAATAAAATATCTTTATTTTCATTA
CATCTGTGTGTTGGTTTTTTGTGTGAATCGATAGTACTAACATACGCTCTCCATCAAAACAAAACGAAAC
AAAACAAACTAGCAAAATAGGCTGTCCCCAGTGCAAGTGCAGGTGCCAGAACATTTCTCTATCGATAGGT
ACCGAGCTCTTACGCGTGCTAGCCCGGGCTCGAGATCTGCGATCTGCATCTCAATTAGTCAGCAACCATA
GTCCCGCCCCTAACTCCGCCCATCCCGCCCCTAACTCCGCCCAGTTCCGCCCATTCTCCGCCCCATCGCT
GACTAATTTTTTTTATTTATGCAGAGGCCGAGGCCGCCTCGGCCTCTGAGCTATTCCAGAAGTAGTGAGG
AGGCTTTTTTGGAGGCCTAGGCTTTTGCAAAAAGCTGAAGTTGGTCGTGAGGCACTGGGCAGGTAAGTAT
CAAGGTTACAAGACAGGTTTAAGGAGACCAATAGAAACTGGGCTTGTCGAGACAGAGAAGACTCTTGCGT
TTCTGATAGGCACCTATTGGTCTTACTGACATCCACTTTGCCTTTCTCTCCACAGGTGTCCACTCCCAGT
TCAATTACAGCTCTTAAGGCTAGAGTACTTAATACGACTCACTATAGGCTAGGCTTGGCATTCCGGTACT
GAATTGATATCAAGCTCTAGCCACCATGACTTCGAAAGTTTATGATCCAGAACAAAGGAAACGGATGATA
ACTGGTCCGCAGTGGTGGGCCAGATGTAAACAAATGAATGTTCTTGATTCATTTATTAATTATTATGATT
CAGAAAAACATGCAGAAAATGCTGTTATTTTTTTACATGGTAACGCGGCCTCTTCTTATTTATGGCGACA
TGTTGTGCCACATATTGAGCCAGTAGCGCGGTGTATTATACCAGACCTTATTGGTATGGGCAAATCAGGC
AAATCTGGTAATGGTTCTTATAGGTTACTTGATCATTACAAATATCTTACTGCATGGTTTGAACTTCTTA
ATTTACCAAAGAAGATCATTTTTGTCGGCCATGATTGGGGTGCTTGTTTGGCATTTCATTATAGCTATGA
GCATCAAGATAAGATCAAAGCAATAGTTCACGCTGAAAGTGTAGTAGATGTGATTGAATCATGGGATGAA
TGGCCTGATATTGAAGAAGATATTGCGTTGATCAAATCTGAAGAAGGAGAAAAAATGGTTTTGGAGAATA
ACTTCTTCGTGGAAACCATGTTGCCATCAAAAATCATGAGAAAGTTAGAACCAGAAGAATTTGCAGCATA
TCTTGAACCATTCAAAGAGAAAGGTGAAGTTCGTCGTCCAACATTATCATGGCCTCGTGAAATCCCGTTA
GTAAAAGGTGGTAAACCTGACGTTGTACAAATTGTTAGGAATTATAATGCTTATCTACGTGCAAGTGATG
ATTTACCAAAAATGTTTATTGAATCGGACCCAGGATTCTTTTCCAATGCTATTGTTGAAGGTGCCAAGAA
GTTTCCTAATACTGAATTTGTCAAAGTAAAAGGTCTTCATTTTTCGCAAGAAGATGCACCTGATGAAATG
GGAAAATATATCAAATCGTTCGTTGAGCGAGTTCTCAAAAATGAACAATAATTCTAGAGCTTATCGATAC
CGTCGACCTCGAATCACTAGTCAGCTGGAATTCAGATCTGGTACCGAGCTCCCCGGGCTGCAGGATATCC
TGCAGCCCGGGGACCTCGGTACCAGATCTAGGATCCAGGATCCGGCGACACTCCACCATGGAAGTCCTCA
GGGGCCCTGGCAAGTATGTCCACTCCTCTGAGTGCAGGGAGGTACAGAGGTGACCAGCCTGACGTGCAGC
TGTGGACACAGAGGGAGGGCTGCTGGGGGCTGGAGGCCACTGCCCAGTGGCAGTTGTGGGGGAGGCAGAA
ATGACCTGATCGCTCTAAGGTGAGGGAGAGGAGAGCCCACTCTTTACAGAGACTTCCCCAATGGCACAGG
CGCCACGTGGTCCTGGGGCCACTGACTGGGCAGACAGCCTGGCACAGGGACAGGACAGGTCTAGCCTGGG
ATGTGCTGAGCTTGATGGATGCATGGGACCCAGGAGGATGTCACAATGATGATTCACATGGCACACAGGT
GACCATGACTCTTCCCTGATGGAGACAATGACTCACTGCTGCAGAAAGGTGGATCTAACCCCTCCAGGGT
AGCCTAGGAGAACAAACAGACTCCACTCTAAGGAGCCCAGGCATTCCATGCTGATCCACGCCTGCCCAGC
CCGGCGGCATCCCCACTGTCTGTGCATGGACACCAGCCCTCCCTGGCTCCAGGGCCCTTGCCCTCCAGTA
CCTTGGCCCAGCTTTGGTTCTACCCCAAGGCCTCAGCCTTCACGTCCGGCATTCGTGGTGCCCGGAGCCC
GACGCCCCGCGTCCGGACCTGGAGGCAGCCCTGGGTCTCCGGATCAGGCCAGCGGCCAAAGGGTCGCCGC
ACGCACCTGTTCCCAGGGCCTCCACATCATGGCCCCTCCCTCGGGTTACCCCACAGCCTAGGCCGATTCG
ACCTCTCTCCGCTGGGGCCCTCGCTGGCGTCCCTGCACCCTGGGAGCGCGAGCGGCGCGCGGGCGGGGAA
GCGCGGCCCAGACCCCCGGGTCCGCCCGGAGCAGCTGCGCTGTCGGGGCCAGGCCGGGCTCCCAGTGGAT
TCGCGGGCACAGACGCCCAGGACCGCGCTTCCCACGTGGCGGAGGGACTGGGGACCCGGGCACCCGTCCT
GCCCCTTCACCTTCCAGCTCCGCCTCCTCCGCGCGGACCCCGCCCCGTCCCGACCCCTCCCGGGTCCCCG
GCCCAGCCCCCTCCGGGCCCTCCCAGCCCCTCCCCTTCCTTTCCGCGGCCCCGCCCTCTCCTCGCGGCGC
GAGTTTCAGGCAGCGCTGCGTCCTGCTGCGCACGTGGGAAGCCCTGGCCCCGGCCACCCCCGCGATGCCG
CGCGCTCCCCGCTGCCGAGCCGTGCGCTCCCTGCTGCGCAGCCACTACCGCGAGGTGCTGCCG
Features (pLannotate 1.2.2; 17 found; start..end, strand, type, name):
     10..1662    +  CDS            luciferase: firefly luciferase; luc+; enhanced luc+ version of the luciferase gene
   1703..1824    -  polyA_signal   SV40 poly(A) signal: SV40 polyadenylation signal
   1847..1915    -  CDS            large T antigen (fragment): large T antigen from SV40 (simian virus 40)
   1960..2150    -  promoter       SV40 promoter (fragment): SV40 enhancer and early promoter
   2156..2288    +  CDS            TcR (fragment): tetracycline efflux protein; tet; confers resistance to tetracycline
   2468..3056    -  rep_origin     ori: high-copy-number ColE1/pMB1/pBR322/pUC origin of replication
   3227..4087    -  CDS            AmpR: β-lactamase; bla; confers resistance to ampicillin, carbenicillin, and related antibiotics
   4088..4192    -  promoter       AmpR promoter: bla
   4219..4647    +  rep_origin     f1 ori (sequence partly withheld): f1 bacteriophage origin of replication; arrow indicates direction of (+) strand synthesis
   4679..4746    -  CDS            lacZα (fragment): LacZα fragment of β-galactosidase; lacZ fragment
   4805..4853    +  polyA_signal   poly(A) signal: synthetic polyadenylation signal
   4867..4958    +  misc_feature   pause site: RNA polymerase II transcriptional pause signal from the human α2 globin gene
   5013..5209    +  promoter       SV40 promoter: SV40 early promoter
   5241..5373    +  intron         chimeric intron: chimera between introns from human β-globin and immunoglobulin heavy chain genes
   5418..5436    +  promoter       T7 promoter: promoter for bacteriophage T7 RNA polymerase
   5484..6419    +  CDS            Rluc: luciferase from the anthozoan coelenterate Renilla reniformis (sea pansy)
   6426..6450    +  misc_feature   MCS (fragment): pBluescript multiple cloning site
