[The description below was written by a language model from this plasmid's Addgene catalogue record and pLannotate feature annotations shown in this document.]
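Description:
pRF TpC RE5 is a mammalian dual-luciferase reporter plasmid built on the pRF TpC backbone and used in a firefly/Renilla luciferase assay to test the human element RE5 for its effect on hTERT promoter activity. It is propagated in E. coli as a high-copy plasmid through a ColE1/pUC-type origin with ampicillin selection (AmpR under its own bla promoter). An f1 origin is also present. Short fragments annotated as lacZα, TcR, SV40 large T antigen and a partial SV40 enhancer/promoter appear to be backbone remnants rather than functional units.

The annotated layout follows a bicistronic-style "Renilla then firefly" arrangement. A synthetic poly(A) signal and a transcriptional pause site from the human α2-globin gene sit upstream to block read-through from the backbone. They are followed by the SV40 early promoter, a chimeric β-globin/immunoglobulin intron, a T7 promoter and the Renilla luciferase (Rluc) coding sequence. After Rluc there is a short multiple cloning site fragment and then roughly 1.4 kb of sequence with no annotation, which runs across the plasmid's numbering origin to the start of the firefly luc+ coding sequence. An SV40 polyadenylation signal lies just past luc+, although the tool annotated it on the opposite strand. The unannotated stretch is the likely location of the hTERT-derived promoter sequence and the RE5 insert, but the feature table does not identify either, and the record does not define RE5's sequence, size or exact position.

In such an assay, firefly luciferase output would report activity conferred by the test region, while SV40-driven Renilla luciferase from the same plasmid provides an internal normalisation control in transfected mammalian cells.
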