Addgene plasmid #171044: pRF TpC RE5
Purpose: Firefly-Renilla luciferase assay for hTERT promoter activity of RE5
Depositing lab: Agnel Sfeir. Depositing organization: NYU Grossman School of Medicine. Publication: Alternative splicing is a developmental switch for hTERT expression. Penev A, Bazley A, Shen M, Boeke JD, Savage SA, Sfeir A. Mol Cell. 2021 Apr 6. pii: S1097-2765(21)00228-8. doi: 10.1016/j.molcel.2021.03.033. PubMed 33852895.
Backbone
  Vector backbone: pRF TpC
  Vector type: Mammalian Expression, Luciferase
Growth in bacteria
  Bacterial resistance: Ampicillin, 100 μg/mL
  Growth temperature: 37°C
  Growth strain: DH5alpha
  Copy number: High Copy
Gene/Insert
  Gene/Insert name: RE5
  Species: H. sapiens (human)
  Cloning method: Unknown
  Sequencing primers: 5′ CGTGCGGCGACCCTTTGG
Terms and licenses: Academic/Nonprofit Terms; Industry Terms: Not Available to Industry
How to cite: pRF TpC RE5 was a gift from Agnel Sfeir (Addgene plasmid # 171044 ; http://n2t.net/addgene:171044 ; RRID:Addgene_171044)
